>Addgene plasmid #175068 | pFUS-WT-VC | addgene full sequence | sequence record 353791 | Addgene NGS Result
TCATGACCAAAATCCCTTAACGTGAGTTTTCGTTCCACTGAGCGTCAGACCCCGTAGAAAAGATCAAAGG
ATCTTCTTGAGATCCTTTTTTTCTGCGCGTAATCTGCTGCTTGCAAACAAAAAAACCACCGCTACCAGCG
GTGGTTTGTTTGCCGGATCAAGAGCTACCAACTCTTTTTCCGAAGGTAACTGGCTTCAGCAGAGCGCAGA
TACCAAATACTGTTCTTCTAGTGTAGCCGTAGTTAGGCCACCACTTCAAGAACTCTGTAGCACCGCCTAC
ATACCTCGCTCTGCTAATCCTGTTACCAGTGGCTGCTGCCAGTGGCGATAAGTCGTGTCTTACCGGGTTG
GACTCAAGACGATAGTTACCGGATAAGGCGCAGCGGTCGGGCTGAACGGGGGGTTCGTGCACACAGCCCA
GCTTGGAGCGAACGACCTACACCGAACTGAGATACCTACAGCGTGAGCTATGAGAAAGCGCCACGCTTCC
CGAAGGGAGAAAGGCGGACAGGTATCCGGTAAGCGGCAGGGTCGGAACAGGAGAGCGCACGAGGGAGCTT
CCAGGGGGAAACGCCTGGTATCTTTATAGTCCTGTCGGGTTTCGCCACCTCTGACTTGAGCGTCGATTTT
TGTGATGCTCGTCAGGGGGGCGGAGCCTATGGAAAAACGCCAGCAACGCGGCCTTTTTACGGTTCCTGGC
CTTTTGCTGGCCTTTTGCTCACATGGCTCGACAGATCTTCAATATTGGCCATTAGCCATATTATTCATTG
GTTATATAGCATAAATCAATATTGGCTATTGGCCATTGCATACGTTGTATCTATATCATAATATGTACAT
TTATATTGGCTCATGTCCAATATGACCGCCATGTTGGCATTGATTATTGACTAGTTATTAATAGTAATCA
ATTACGGGGTCATTAGTTCATAGCCCATATATGGAGTTCCGCGTTACATAACTTACGGTAAATGGCCCGC
CTGGCTGACCGCCCAACGACCCCCGCCCATTGACGTCAATAATGACGTATGTTCCCATAGTAACGCCAAT
AGGGACTTTCCATTGACGTCAATGGGTGGAGTATTTACGGTAAACTGCCCACTTGGCAGTACATCAAGTG
TATCATATGCCAAGTCCGCCCCCTATTGACGTCAATGACGGTAAATGGCCCGCCTGGCATTATGCCCAGT
ACATGACCTTACGGGACTTTCCTACTTGGCAGTACATCTACGTATTAGTCATCGCTATTACCATGGTGAT
GCGGTTTTGGCAGTACACCAATGGGCGTGGATAGCGGTTTGACTCACGGGGATTTCCAAGTCTCCACCCC
ATTGACGTCAATGGGAGTTTGTTTTGGCACCAAAATCAACGGGACTTTCCAAAATGTCGTAACAACTGCG
ATCGCCCGCCCCGTTGACGCAAATGGGCGGTAGGCGTGTACGGTGGGAGGTCTATATAAGCAGAGCTCGT
TTAGTGAACCGTCAGATCACTAGAAGCTTTATTGCGGTAGTTTATCACAGTTAAATTGCTAACGCAGTCA
GTGCTTCTGACACAACAGTCTCGAACTTAAGCTGCAGTGACTCTCTTAAGGTAGCCTTGCAGAAGTTGGT
CGTGAGGCACTGGGCAGGTAAGTATCAAGGTTACAAGACAGGTTTAAGGAGACCAATAGAAACTGGGCTT
GTCGAGACAGAGAAGACTCTTGCGTTTCTGATAGGCACCTATTGGTCTTACTGACATCCACTTTGCCTTT
CTCTCCACAGGTGTCCACTCCCAGTTCAATTACAGCTCTTAAGGCTAGAGTACTTAATACGACTCACTAT
AGGCTAGCCTCGAGCCACCATGTACCCATACGACGTCCCAGACTACGCTATGGCCTCAAACGATTATACC
CAACAAGCAACCCAAAGCTATGGGGCCTACCCCACCCAGCCCGGGCAGGGCTATTCCCAGCAGAGCAGTC
AGCCCTACGGACAGCAGAGTTACAGTGGTTATAGCCAGTCCACGGACACTTCAGGCTATGGCCAGAGCAG
CTATTCTTCTTATGGCCAGAGCCAGAACACAGGCTATGGAACTCAGTCAACTCCCCAGGGATATGGCTCG
ACTGGCGGCTATGGCAGTAGCCAGAGCTCCCAATCGTCTTACGGGCAGCAGTCCTCCTATCCTGGCTATG
GCCAGCAGCCAGCTCCCAGCAGCACCTCGGGAAGTTACGGTAGCAGTTCTCAGAGCAGCAGCTATGGGCA
GCCCCAGAGTGGGAGCTACAGCCAGCAGCCTAGCTATGGTGGACAGCAGCAAAGCTATGGACAGCAGCAA
AGCTATAATCCCCCTCAGGGCTATGGACAGCAGAACCAGTACAACAGCAGCAGTGGTGGTGGAGGTGGAG
GTGGAGGTGGAGGTAACTATGGCCAAGATCAATCCTCCATGAGTAGTGGTGGTGGCAGTGGTGGCGGTTA
TGGCAATCAAGACCAGAGTGGTGGAGGTGGCAGCGGTGGCTATGGACAGCAGGACCGTGGAGGCCGCGGC
AGGGGTGGCAGTGGTGGCGGCGGCGGCGGCGGCGGTGGTGGTTACAACCGCAGCAGTGGTGGCTATGAAC
CCAGAGGTCGTGGAGGTGGCCGTGGAGGCAGAGGTGGCATGGGCGGAAGTGACCGTGGTGGCTTCAATAA
ATTTGGTGGCCCTCGGGACCAAGGATCACGTCATGACTCCGAACAGGATAATTCAGACAACAACACCATC
TTTGTGCAAGGCCTGGGTGAGAATGTTACAATTGAGTCTGTGGCTGATTACTTCAAGCAGATTGGTATTA
TTAAGACAAACAAGAAAACGGGACAGCCCATGATTAATTTGTACACAGACAGGGAAACTGGCAAGCTGAA
GGGAGAGGCAACGGTCTCTTTTGATGACCCACCTTCAGCTAAAGCAGCTATTGACTGGTTTGATGGTAAA
GAATTCTCCGGAAATCCTATCAAGGTCTCATTTGCTACTCGCCGGGCAGACTTTAATCGGGGTGGTGGCA
ATGGTCGTGGAGGCCGAGGGCGAGGAGGACCCATGGGCCGTGGAGGCTATGGAGGTGGTGGCAGTGGTGG
TGGTGGCCGAGGAGGATTTCCCAGTGGAGGTGGTGGCGGTGGAGGACAGCAGCGAGCTGGTGACTGGAAG
TGTCCTAATCCCACCTGTGAGAATATGAACTTCTCTTGGAGGAATGAATGCAACCAGTGTAAGGCCCCTA
AACCAGATGGCCCAGGAGGGGGACCAGGTGGCTCTCACATGGGGGGTAACTACGGGGATGATCGTCGTGG
TGGCAGAGGAGGCTATGATCGAGGCGGCTACCGGGGCCGCGGCGGGGACCGTGGAGGCTTCCGAGGGGGC
CGGGGTGGTGGGGACAGAGGTGGCTTTGGCCCTGGCAAGATGGATTCCAGGGGTGAGCACAGACAGGATC
GCAGGGAGAGGCCGTATGGAGCTCCCGGCAGCGCTGGATCTGCCGCAGGCTCCCTTGTGAGCAAGGGCGA
GGAGCTGTTCACCGGGGTGGTGCCCATCCTGGTCGAGCTGGACGGCGACGTAAACGGCCACAAGTTCAGC
GTGTCCGGCGAGGGCGAGGGCGATGCCACCTACGGCAAGCTGACCCTGAAGCTGATCTGCACCACCGGCA
AGCTGCCCGTGCCCTGGCCCACCCTCGTGACCACCCTGGGCTACGGCCTGCAGTGCTTCGCCCGCTACCC
CGACCACATGAAGCAGCACGACTTCTTCAAGTCCGCCATGCCCGAAGGCTACGTCCAGGAGCGCACCATC
TTCTTCAAGGACGACGGCAACTACAAGACCCGCGCCGAGGTGAAGTTCGAGGGCGACACCCTGGTGAACC
GCATCGAGCTGAAGGGCATCGACTTCAAGGAGGACGGCAACATCCTGGGGCACAAGCTGGAGTACAACTA
CAACAGCCACAACGTCTATATCACCGCCGACAAGCAGAAGAACGGCATCAAGGCCAACTTCAAGATCCGC
CACAACATCGAGGACGGCGGCGTGCAGCTCGCCGACCACTACCAGCAGAACACCCCCATCGGCGACGGCC
CCGTGCTGCTGCCCGACAACCACTACCTGAGCTACCAGTCCAAACTGAGCAAAGACCCCAACGAGAAGCG
CGATCACATGGTCCTGCTGGAGTTCGTGACCGCCGCCTCCGGAGATAACATGGCCATCATCAAGGAGTTC
ATGCGCTTCAAGGTGCACATGGAGGGCTCCGTGAACGGCCACGAGTTCGAGATCGAGGGCGAGGGCGAGG
GCCGCCCCTACGAGGGCACCCAGACCGCCAAGCTGAAGGTGACCAAGGGTGGCCCCCTGCCCTTCGCCTG
GGACATCCTGTCCCCTCAGTTCATGTACGGCTCCAAGGCCTACGTGAAGCACCCCGCCGACATCCCCGAC
TACTTGAAGCTGTCCTTCCCCGAGGGCTTCAAGTGGGAGCGCGTGATGAACTTCGAGGACGGCGGCGTGG
TGACCGTGACCCAGGACTCCTCCCTGCAGGACGGCGAGTTCATCTACAAGGTGAAGCTGCGCGGCACCAA
CTTCCCCTCCGACGGCCCCGTAATGCAGAAGAAGACCATGGGCTGGGAGGCCTCCTCCGAGCGGATGTAC
CCCGAGGACGGCGCCCTGAAGGGCGAGATCAAGCAGAGGCTGAAGCTGAAGGACGGCGGCCACTACGACG
CTGAGGTCAAGACCACCTACAAGGCCAAGAAGCCCGTGCAGCTGCCCGGCGCCTACAACGTCAACATCAA
GTTGGACATCACCTCCCACAACGAGGACTACACCATCGTGGAACAGTACGAACGCGCCGAGGGCCGCCAC
TCCACCGGCGGCATGTAATCTAGAGTCGACCCGGGCGGCCGCTTCCCTTTAGTGAGGGTTAATGCTTCGA
GCAGACATGATAAGATACATTGATGAGTTTGGACAAACCACAACTAGAATGCAGTGAAAAAAATGCTTTA
TTTGTGAAATTTGTGATGCTATTGCTTTATTTGTAACCATTATAAGCTGCAATAAACAAGTTAACAACAA
CAATTGCATTCATTTTATGTTTCAGGTTCAGGGGGAGATGTGGGAGGTTTTTTAAAGCAAGTAAAACCTC
TACAAATGTGGTAAAATCCGATAAGGATCGATCCGGGCTGGCGTAATAGCGAAGAGGCCCGCACCGATCG
CCCTTCCCAACAGTTGCGCAGCCTGAATGGCGAATGG
[124 nt withheld, positions 5218-5341]
C
[91 nt withheld, positions 5343-5433]
A
[49 nt withheld, positions 5435-5483]
CCTTTGACGTTGGAGTCCACGTTCTTT
[37 nt withheld, positions 5511-5547]
ACCCTATCTCGGTCTATTCTTTTGATTTATAAGGGATTTTGCCGATTTCGGCCTATTGGTTAAAAAATGA
GCTGATTTAACAAAAATTTAACGCGAATTTTAACAAAATATTAACGCTTACAATTTCCTGATGCGGTATT
TTCTCCTTACGCATCTGTGCGGTATTTCACACCGCATACGCGGATCTGCGCAGCACCATGGCCTGAAATA
ACCTCTGAAAGAGGAACTTGGTTAGGTACCTTCTGAGGCGGAAAGAACCAGCTGTGGAATGTGTGTCAGT
TAGGGTGTGGAAAGTCCCCAGGCTCCCCAGCAGGCAGAAGTATGCAAAGCATGCATCTCAATTAGTCAGC
AACCAGGTGTGGAAAGTCCCCAGGCTCCCCAGCAGGCAGAAGTATGCAAAGCATGCATCTCAATTAGTCA
GCAACCATAGTCCCGCCCCTAACTCCGCCCATCCCGCCCCTAACTCCGCCCAGTTCCGCCCATTCTCCGC
CCCATGGCTGACTAATTTTTTTTATTTATGCAGAGGCCGAGGCCGCCTCGGCCTCTGAGCTATTCCAGAA
GTAGTGAGGAGGCTTTTTTGGAGGCCTAGGCTTTTGCAAAAAGCTTGATTCTTCTGACACAACAGTCTCG
AACTTAAGGCTAGAGCCACCATGATTGAACAAGATGGATTGCACGCAGGTTCTCCGGCCGCTTGGGTGGA
GAGGCTATTCGGCTATGACTGGGCACAACAGACAATCGGCTGCTCTGATGCCGCCGTGTTCCGGCTGTCA
GCGCAGGGGCGCCCGGTTCTTTTTGTCAAGACCGACCTGTCCGGTGCCCTGAATGAACTGCAGGACGAGG
CAGCGCGGCTATCGTGGCTGGCCACGACGGGCGTTCCTTGCGCAGCTGTGCTCGACGTTGTCACTGAAGC
GGGAAGGGACTGGCTGCTATTGGGCGAAGTGCCGGGGCAGGATCTCCTGTCATCTCACCTTGCTCCTGCC
GAGAAAGTATCCATCATGGCTGATGCAATGCGGCGGCTGCATACGCTTGATCCGGCTACCTGCCCATTCG
ACCACCAAGCGAAACATCGCATCGAGCGAGCACGTACTCGGATGGAAGCCGGTCTTGTCGATCAGGATGA
TCTGGACGAAGAGCATCAGGGGCTCGCGCCAGCCGAACTGTTCGCCAGGCTCAAGGCGCGCATGCCCGAC
GGCGAGGATCTCGTCGTGACCCATGGCGATGCCTGCTTGCCGAATATCATGGTGGAAAATGGCCGCTTTT
CTGGATTCATCGACTGTGGCCGGCTGGGTGTGGCGGACCGCTATCAGGACATAGCGTTGGCTACCCGTGA
TATTGCTGAAGAGCTTGGCGGCGAATGGGCTGACCGCTTCCTCGTGCTTTACGGTATCGCCGCTCCCGAT
TCGCAGCGCATCGCCTTCTATCGCCTTCTTGACGAGTTCTTCTGAGCGGGACTCTGGGGTTCGAAATGAC
CGACCAAGCGACGCCCAACCTGCCATCACGATGGCCGCAATAAAATATCTTTATTTTCATTACATCTGTG
TGTTGGTTTTTTGTGTGAATCGATAGCGATAAGGATCCGCGTATGGTGCACTCTCAGTACAATCTGCTCT
GATGCCGCATAGTTAAGCCAGCCCCGACACCCGCCAACACCCGCTGACGCGCCCTGACGGGCTTGTCTGC
TCCCGGCATCCGCTTACAGACAAGCTGTGACCGTCTCCGGGAGCTGCATGTGTCAGAGGTTTTCACCGTC
ATCACCGAAACGCGCGAGACGAAAGGGCCTCGTGATACGCCTATTTTTATAGGTTAATGTCATGATAATA
ATGGTTTCTTAGACGTCAGGTGGCACTTTTCGGGGAAATGTGCGCGGAACCCCTATTTGTTTATTTTTCT
AAATACATTCAAATATGTATCCGCTCATGAGACAATAACCCTGATAAATGCTTCAATAATATTGAAAAAG
GAAGAGTATGAGTATTCAACATTTCCGTGTCGCCCTTATTCCCTTTTTTGCGGCATTTTGCCTTCCTGTT
TTTGCTCACCCAGAAACGCTGGTGAAAGTAAAAGATGCTGAAGATCAGTTGGGTGCACGAGTGGGTTACA
TCGAACTGGATCTCAACAGCGGTAAGATCCTTGAGAGTTTTCGCCCCGAAGAACGTTTTCCAATGATGAG
CACTTTTAAAGTTCTGCTATGTGGCGCGGTATTATCCCGTATTGACGCCGGGCAAGAGCAACTCGGTCGC
CGCATACACTATTCTCAGAATGACTTGGTTGAGTACTCACCAGTCACAGAAAAGCATCTTACGGATGGCA
TGACAGTAAGAGAATTATGCAGTGCTGCCATAACCATGAGTGATAACACTGCGGCCAACTTACTTCTGAC
AACGATCGGAGGACCGAAGGAGCTAACCGCTTTTTTGCACAACATGGGGGATCATGTAACTCGCCTTGAT
CGTTGGGAACCGGAGCTGAATGAAGCCATACCAAACGACGAGCGTGACACCACGATGCCTGTAGCAATGG
CAACAACGTTGCGCAAACTATTAACTGGCGAACTACTTACTCTAGCTTCCCGGCAACAATTAATAGACTG
GATGGAGGCGGATAAAGTTGCAGGACCACTTCTGCGCTCGGCCCTTCCGGCTGGCTGGTTTATTGCTGAT
AAATCTGGAGCCGGTGAGCGTGGGTCTCGCGGTATCATTGCAGCACTGGGGCCAGATGGTAAGCCCTCCC
GTATCGTAGTTATCTACACGACGGGGAGTCAGGCAACTATGGATGAACGAAATAGACAGATCGCTGAGAT
AGGTGCCTCACTGATTAAGCATTGGTAACTGTCAGACCAAGTTTACTCATATATACTTTAGATTGATTTA
AAACTTCATTTTTAATTTAAAAGGATCTAGGTGAAGATCCTTTTTGATAATC
Features (pLannotate 1.2.2; 21 found; start..end, strand, type, name):
     77..665     +  rep_origin     ori: high-copy-number ColE1/pMB1/pBR322/pUC origin of replication
    878..1255    +  enhancer       CMV enhancer: human cytomegalovirus immediate early enhancer
   1256..1467    +  promoter       CMV promoter: human cytomegalovirus (CMV) immediate early promoter
   1628..1760    +  intron         chimeric intron: chimera between introns from human β-globin and immunoglobulin heavy chain genes
   1805..1823    +  promoter       T7 promoter: promoter for bacteriophage T7 RNA polymerase
   1870..3447    +  CDS            FUS: FUS_HUMAN - Also known as TLS. Experimental evidence at protein level: Swiss-Prot protein existence level 1. DNA/RNA-binding protein that plays a role in various cellular processes such as transcription regulation, RNA splicing, RNA transport, DNA repair and damage response (PubMed:27731383). Binds to nascent pre-mRNAs and acts as a molecular mediator between RNA polymerase II and U1 small nuclear ribonucleoprotein thereby coupling transcription and splicing (PubMed:26124092). Binds also its own pre- mRNA and autoregulates its expression; this autoregulation mechanism is mediated by non-sense-
   3484..4167    +  CDS            mVenus: mVenus is a basic (constitutively fluorescent) yellow fluorescent protein published in 2006, derived from Aequorea victoria. It is reported to be a rapidly-maturing monomer with moderate acid sensitivity.
   4156..4845    +  CDS            mCherry: mCherry is a basic (constitutively fluorescent) red fluorescent protein published in 2004, derived from Discosoma sp.. It is reported to be a very rapidly-maturing monomer with low acid sensitivity.
   4876..4893    -  promoter       T3 promoter (fragment): promoter for bacteriophage T3 RNA polymerase
   4911..5032    -  polyA_signal   SV40 poly(A) signal: SV40 polyadenylation signal
   5055..5123    -  CDS            large T antigen (fragment): large T antigen from SV40 (simian virus 40)
   5147..5214    +  CDS            lacZα (fragment): LacZα fragment of β-galactosidase; lacZ fragment
   5218..5646    +  rep_origin     f1 ori (sequence partly withheld): f1 bacteriophage origin of replication; arrow indicates direction of (+) strand synthesis
   5674..5725    -  misc_feature   bom (fragment): basis of mobility region from pBR322
   5790..6147    +  promoter       SV40 promoter: SV40 enhancer and early promoter
   6198..6989    +  CDS            neo: KKA2_KLEPN - Also known as kan, nptII. Experimental evidence at protein level: Swiss-Prot protein existence level 1. Resistance to kanamycin, neomycin, paromomycin, ribostamycin, butirosin and gentamicin B. From Klebsiella pneumoniae.
   7056..7104    +  polyA_signal   poly(A) signal: synthetic polyadenylation signal
   7124..7178    -  misc_feature   bom (fragment): basis of mobility region from pBR322
   7280..7315    -  CDS            rop (fragment): Rop protein, which maintains plasmids at low copy number; rop
   7410..7514    +  promoter       AmpR promoter: bla
   7515..8375    +  CDS            AmpR: β-lactamase; bla; confers resistance to ampicillin, carbenicillin, and related antibiotics
