[The description below was written by a language model from this plasmid's Addgene catalogue record and pLannotate feature annotations shown in this document.]
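Description:
pFUS-WT-VC is a mammalian expression plasmid built on a Promega pCI-type backbone that carries a neomycin cassette, giving a total size of roughly 8.5 kb. It is propagated in E. coli through a high-copy ColE1/pUC-type origin with ampicillin selection (AmpR, β-lactamase under its own promoter), and it also contains an f1 origin for single-stranded DNA production. For selection in mammalian cells, an SV40 enhancer/early promoter drives the neo (nptII) gene followed by a synthetic poly(A) signal, allowing G418 selection of stable transfectants.

The payload is wild-type human FUS (also known as TLS), a DNA/RNA-binding protein involved in transcription, splicing and RNA transport. It was cloned between NheI and XbaI sites. Expression is driven by the CMV immediate-early enhancer and promoter, followed by a chimeric β-globin/immunoglobulin intron that enhances mRNA processing, and is terminated by an SV40 poly(A) signal. A T7 promoter sits just upstream of the coding region. The record lists an N-terminal HA tag, which is not annotated separately in the feature table. At the C-terminus, FUS is fused to mVenus and mCherry in tandem. Both fluorescent proteins are truncated: mVenus lacks 11 C-terminal residues, and mCherry lacks 7 N-terminal and 5 C-terminal residues. This shortens the flexible junction between them, and the two annotations slightly overlap in the table.

mVenus and mCherry form a donor–acceptor pair, and the associated publication describes a FRET-based method for monitoring structural transitions during protein self-organization. The construct therefore serves as a fluorescent readout of wild-type FUS behaviour in mammalian cells.
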