Addgene plasmid #175068: pFUS-WT-VC
Purpose: expresses FUS wildtype tagged to mVenus and mCherry in mammalian cells
Depositing lab: Arnold Boersma. Depositing organization: Leibniz-Institut fuer Interaktive Materialien (DWI). Publication: A FRET-based method for monitoring structural transitions in protein self-organization. Wan Q, Mouton SN, Veenhoff LM, Boersma AJ. Cell Rep Methods. 2022 Mar 28;2(3):100184. doi: 10.1016/j.crmeth.2022.100184. eCollection 2022 Mar 28. PubMed 35475219.
Backbone
  Vector backbone: pCI
  Backbone manufacturer: Promega
  Backbone size w/o insert (bp): 5478
  Total vector size (bp): 8485
  Vector type: Mammalian Expression
  Selectable markers: Neomycin (select with G418)
Growth in bacteria
  Bacterial resistance: Ampicillin, 100 μg/mL
  Growth temperature: 37°C
  Growth strain: DH5alpha
  Copy number: High Copy
Gene/Insert
  Gene/Insert name: FUS glycine rich protein (alt names: FUS; Fus-wt)
  Species: H. sapiens (human)
  Insert size (bp): 3006
  Mutation: mVenus: C-Terminal deletion of 11 aa (GITLGMDELYK); mCherry: C-Terminal deletion of 5 aa (DELYK) and N-Terminal deletion of 7 aa (MVSKGEE)
  GenBank ID: CAA50559.1
  Entrez Gene: FUS (a.k.a. ALS6, ETM4, FUS1, HNRNPP2, POMP75, TLS, altFUS)
  Promoter: CMV Promoter
  Tag / fusion protein: HA (N terminal on insert); mVenus + mCherry (C terminal on insert)
  Cloning method: Restriction Enzyme; 5′ cloning site NheI (not destroyed); 3′ cloning site XbaI (not destroyed)
  Sequencing primers: 5′ CGCAAATGGGCGGTAGGCGTG; 3′ GGGGGTAACTACGGGGATGA
Terms and licenses: Academic/Nonprofit Terms; Industry Terms: Not Available to Industry
How to cite: pFUS-WT-VC was a gift from Arnold Boersma (Addgene plasmid # 175068 ; http://n2t.net/addgene:175068 ; RRID:Addgene_175068)
